Addgene plasmid #46109: pattB-synaptobrevin-1-QFBDAD-G4MD-hsp70
Depositing lab: Christopher Potter. Depositing organization: Johns Hopkins University and School of Medicine. Publication: Improved and expanded Q-system reagents for genetic manipulations. Riabinina O, Luginbuhl D, Marr E, Liu S, Wu MN, Luo L, Potter CJ. Nat Methods. 2015 Jan 12. doi: 10.1038/nmeth.3250. PubMed 25581800.
Backbone
  Vector backbone: pattB
  Backbone size w/o insert (bp): 7400
  Total vector size (bp): 12453
  Modifications to backbone: Introduced synaptobrevin promoter
  Vector type: Insect Expression
  Selectable markers: white
Growth in bacteria
  Bacterial resistance: Ampicillin, 100 μg/mL
  Growth temperature: 37°C
  Growth strain: DH5alpha
  Copy number: Unknown
Gene/Insert
  Gene/Insert name: QFBDAD-G4MD (alt names: QF DNA binding domain; QF Activation Domain; Gal4 middle domain)
  Species: Synthetic
  Insert size (bp): 2883
  Cloning method: Restriction Enzyme; 5′ cloning site EcoRI (not destroyed); 3′ cloning site AatII (not destroyed)
  Sequencing primers: 5′ SYBFOR5: TGGAAGACAGTGAAAGAGGC; 3′ hsp70REV-SEQ:GCAAACTCACTCCCTGACA
Terms and licenses: Academic/Nonprofit Terms; Industry Terms: Not Available to Industry
Depositor comments: Please see this additional reference https://www.ncbi.nlm.nih.gov/pubmed/20434990 for more information on the Q-system.
How to cite: pattB-synaptobrevin-1-QFBDAD-G4MD-hsp70 was a gift from Christopher Potter (Addgene plasmid # 46109 ; http://n2t.net/addgene:46109 ; RRID:Addgene_46109)
