[The description below was written by a language model from this plasmid's Addgene catalogue record and pLannotate feature annotations shown in this document.]
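Description:
pattB-synaptobrevin-1-QFBDAD-G4MD-hsp70 is a 12.5 kb Drosophila transgenesis and insect expression plasmid built on the pattB backbone. It is propagated in E. coli through a high-copy ColE1/pUC-type origin with ampicillin selection (AmpR with its own promoter). The backbone also retains an f1 origin, T7 and T3 promoters, and remnants of the lacZα/lac promoter region typical of a pBluescript-like parent. For fly work it carries a φC31 attB site, which allows integrase-mediated, site-specific insertion into a genomic attP landing site. A mini-white gene restores eye pigmentation and serves as the marker for identifying transformants. A single loxP site lies just downstream of mini-white.

The payload is a synthetic chimeric transcription factor of about 2.9 kb, cloned between EcoRI and AatII. It combines the DNA-binding and activation domains of QF with the middle domain of yeast GAL4. The automated annotation detects only the GAL4-derived portion as a fragment, and the QF segments are not annotated. Expression is driven by a synaptobrevin promoter that was introduced into the backbone. This region is also not labelled as such in the feature table, although a fragment matching the Drosophila metl gene is called upstream of the insert and may be part of that genomic segment. The "hsp70" in the name, together with an hsp70 reverse sequencing primer, suggests an hsp70-derived 3′ terminator region, but this is likewise not annotated.

The construct belongs to a set of improved Q-system reagents for binary gene expression in flies. It is presumably meant to express this QF/GAL4 hybrid activator under synaptobrevin regulatory control so that it can drive QUAS-linked transgenes.
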