Features (pLannotate 1.2.2; 16 found; start..end, strand, type, name):
      4..432     +  rep_origin     f1 ori (sequence partly withheld): f1 bacteriophage origin of replication; arrow indicates direction of (+) strand synthesis
    463..620     -  CDS            lacZα (fragment): LacZα fragment of β-galactosidase; lacZ fragment
    623..641     +  promoter       T7 promoter: promoter for bacteriophage T7 RNA polymerase
    666..4802    +  gene           mini-white: white; This modified version of the white gene lacks part of the first intron.
   4809..4842    -  protein_bind   loxP: Cre-mediated recombination occurs in the 8-bp core sequence (GCATACAT). Cre recombinase
   4856..5602    +  CDS            metl (fragment): METL_DROME - Experimental evidence at protein level: Swiss-Prot protein existence level 1. Probable methyltransferase. From Drosophila melanogaster (Fruit fly).
   7319..9149    +  CDS            GAL4 (fragment): GAL4 transcriptional activator; Saccharomyces cerevisiae GAL4
   9977..10046   +  protein_bind   attB: attB site for the φC31 integrase (Groth et al., 2000) phage φC31 integrase
  10265..10283   -  promoter       T3 promoter: promoter for bacteriophage T3 RNA polymerase
  10326..10348   -  protein_bind   lac operator (fragment): The lac repressor binds to the lac operator to inhibit transcription in E. coli. This inhibition can be relieved by adding lactose or isopropyl-β-D-thiogalactopyranoside (IPTG). lac repressor encoded by lacI
  10352..10382   -  promoter       lac promoter: promoter for the E. coli lac operon
  10397..10418   -  protein_bind   CAP binding site: CAP binding activates transcription in the presence of cAMP. E. coli catabolite activator protein
  10431..10523   -  CDS            lacI (fragment): lac repressor; lacI; The lac repressor binds to the lac operator to inhibit transcription in E. coli. This inhibition can be relieved by adding lactose or isopropyl-β-D-thiogalactopyranoside (IPTG).
  10706..11294   -  rep_origin     ori: high-copy-number ColE1/pMB1/pBR322/pUC origin of replication
  11465..12325   -  CDS            AmpR: β-lactamase; bla; confers resistance to ampicillin, carbenicillin, and related antibiotics
  12326..12430   -  promoter       AmpR promoter: bla
>Addgene plasmid #46109 | pattB-synaptobrevin-1-QFBDAD-G4MD-hsp70 | depositor full sequence | sequence record 65004 | pattB-synaptobrevin-1-QFBDAD-G4MD-hsp70 sequence 12453 bps
CTG
[124 nt withheld, positions 4-127]
C
[91 nt withheld, positions 129-219]
A
[49 nt withheld, positions 221-269]
CCTTTGACGTTGGAGTCCACGTTCTTT
[37 nt withheld, positions 297-333]
ACCCTATCTCGGTCTATTCTTTTGATTTATAAGGGATTTTGCCGATTTCGGCCTATTGGTTAAAAAATGA
GCTGATTTAACAAAAATTTAACGCGAATTTTAACAAAATATTAACGCTTACAATTTCCATTCGCCATTCA
GGCTGCGCAACTGTTGGGAAGGGCGATCGGTGCGGGCCTCTTCGCTATTACGCCAGCTGGCGAAAGGGGG
ATGTGCTGCAAGGCGATTAAGTTGGGTAACGCCAGGGTTTTCCCAGTCACGACGTTGTAAAACGACGGCC
AGTGAATTGTAATACGACTCACTATAGGGCGAATTGGGTACGTACCGGGCCCCTAGTATGTATGTAAGTT
AATAAAACCCATTTTTGCGGAAAGTAGATAAAAAAAACATTTTTTTTTTTTACTGCACTGGATATCATTG
AACTTATCTGATCAGTTTTAAATTTACTTCGATCCAAGGGTATTTGATGTACCAGGTTCTTTCGATTACC
TCTCACTCAAAATGACATTCCACTCAAAGTCAGCGCTGTTTGCCTCCTTCTCTGTCCACAGAAATATCGC
CGTCTCTTTCGCCGCTGCGTCCGCTATCTCTTTCGCCACCGTTTGTAGCGTTACGTAGCGTCAATGTCCG
CCTTCAGTTGCATTTTGTCAGCGGTTTCGTGACGAAGCTCCAAGCGGTTTACGCCATCAATTAAACACAA
AGTGCTGTGCCAAAACTCCTCTCGCTTCTTATTTTTGTTTGTTTTTTGAGTGATTGGGGTGGTGATTGGT
TTTGGGTGGGTAAGCAGGGGAAAGTGTGAAAAATCCCGGCAATGGGCCAAGAGGATCAGGAGCTATTAAT
TCGCGGAGGCAGCAAACACCCATCTGCCGAGCATCTGAACAATGTGAGTAGTACATGTGCATACATCTTA
AGTTCACTTGATCTATAGGAACTGCGATTGCAACATCAAATTGTCTGCGGCGTGAGAACTGCGACCCACA
AAAATCCCAAACCGCAATTGCACAAACAAATAGTGACACGAAACAGATTATTCTGGTAGCTGTTCTCGCT
ATATAAGACAATTTTTGAGATCATATCATGATCAAGACATCTAAAGGCATTCATTTTCGACTATATTCTT
TTTTACAAAAAATATAACAACCAGATATTTTAAGCTGATCCTAGATGCACAAAAAATAAATAAAAGTATA
AACCTACTTCGTAGGATACTTCGGGGTACTTTTTGTTCGGGGTTAGATGAGCATAACGCTTGTAGTTGAT
ATTTGAGATCCCCTATCATTGCAGGGTGACAGCGGAGCGGCTTCGCAGAGCTGCATTAACCAGGGCTTCG
GGCAGGCCAAAAACTACGGCACGCTCCGGCCACCCAGTCCGCCGGAGGACTCCGGTTCAGGGAGCGGCCA
ACTAGCCGAGAACCTCACCTATGCCTGGCACAATATGGACATCTTTGGGGCGGTCAATCAGCCGGGCTCC
GGATGGCGGCAGCTGGTCAACCGGACACGCGGACTATTCTGCAACGAGCGACACATACCGGCGCCCAGGA
AACATTTGCTCAAGAACGGTGAGTTTCTATTCGCAGTCGGCTGATCTGTGTGAAATCTTAATAAAGGGTC
CAATTACCAATTTGAAACTCAGTTTGCGGCGTGGCCTATCCGGGCGAACTTTTGGCCGTGATGGGCAGTT
CCGGTGCCGGAAAGACGACCCTGCTGAATGCCCTTGCCTTTCGATCGCCGCAGGGCATCCAAGTATCGCC
ATCCGGGATGCGACTGCTCAATGGCCAACCTGTGGACGCCAAGGAGATGCAGGCCAGGTGCGCCTATGTC
CAGCAGGATGACCTCTTTATCGGCTCCCTAACGGCCAGGGAACACCTGATTTTCCAGGCCATGGTGCGGA
TGCCACGACATCTGACCTATCGGCAGCGAGTGGCCCGCGTGGATCAGGTGATCCAGGAGCTTTCGCTCAG
CAAATGTCAGCACACGATCATCGGTGTGCCCGGCAGGGTGAAAGGTCTGTCCGGCGGAGAAAGGAAGCGT
CTGGCATTCGCCTCCGAGGCACTAACCGATCCGCCGCTTCTGATCTGCGATGAGCCCACCTCCGGACTGG
ACTCATTTACCGCCCACAGCGTCGTCCAGGTGCTGAAGAAGCTGTCGCAGAAGGGCAAGACCGTCATCCT
GACCATTCATCAGCCGTCTTCCGAGCTGTTTGAGCTCTTTGACAAGATCCTTCTGATGGCCGAGGGCAGG
GTAGCTTTCTTGGGCACTCCCAGCGAAGCCGTCGACTTCTTTTCCTAGTGAGTTCGATGTGTTTATTAAG
GGTATCTAGCATTACATTACATCTCAACTCCTATCCAGCGTGGGTGCCCAGTGTCCTACCAACTACAATC
CGGCGGACTTTTACGTACAGGTGTTGGCCGTTGTGCCCGGACGGGAGATCGAGTCCCGTGATCGGATCGC
CAAGATATGCGACAATTTTGCTATTAGCAAAGTAGCCCGGGATATGGAGCAGTTGTTGGCCACCAAAAAT
TTGGAGAAGCCACTGGAGCAGCCGGAGAATGGGTACACCTACAAGGCCACCTGGTTCATGCAGTTCCGGG
CGGTCCTGTGGCGATCCTGGCTGTCGGTGCTCAAGGAACCACTCCTCGTAAAAGTGCGACTTATTCAGAC
AACGGTGAGTGGTTCCAGTGGAAACAAATGATATAACGCTTACAATTCTTGGAAACAAATTCGCTAGATT
TTAGTTAGAATTGCCTGATTCCACACCCTTCTTAGTTTTTTTCAATGAGATGTATAGTTTATAGTTTTGC
AGAAAATAAATAAATTTCATTTAACTCGCGAACATGTTGAAGATATGAATATTAATGAGATGCGAGTAAC
ATTTTAATTTGCAGATGGTTGCCATCTTGATTGGCCTCATCTTTTTGGGCCAACAACTCACGCAAGTGGG
CGTGATGAATATCAACGGAGCCATCTTCCTCTTCCTGACCAACATGACCTTTCAAAACGTCTTTGCCACG
ATAAATGTAAGTCTTGTTTAGAATACATTTGCATATTAATAATTTACTAACTTTCTAATGAATCGATTCG
ATTTAGGTGTTCACCTCAGAGCTGCCAGTTTTTATGAGGGAGGCCCGAAGTCGACTTTATCGCTGTGACA
CATACTTTCTGGGCAAAACGATTGCCGAATTACCGCTTTTTCTCACAGTGCCACTGGTCTTCACGGCGAT
TGCCTATCCGATGATCGGACTGCGGGCCGGAGTGCTGCACTTCTTCAACTGCCTGGCGCTGGTCACTCTG
GTGGCCAATGTGTCAACGTCCTTCGGATATCTAATATCCTGCGCCAGCTCCTCGACCTCGATGGCGCTGT
CTGTGGGTCCGCCGGTTATCATACCATTCCTGCTCTTTGGCGGCTTCTTCTTGAACTCGGGCTCGGTGCC
AGTATACCTCAAATGGTTGTCGTACCTCTCATGGTTCCGTTACGCCAACGAGGGTCTGCTGATTAACCAA
TGGGCGGACGTGGAGCCGGGCGAAATTAGCTGCACATCGTCGAACACCACGTGCCCCAGTTCGGGCAAGG
TCATCCTGGAGACGCTTAACTTCTCCGCCGCCGATCTGCCGCTGGACTACGTGGGTCTGGCCATTCTCAT
CGTGAGCTTCCGGGTGCTCGCATATCTGGCTCTAAGACTTCGGGCCCGACGCAAGGAGTAGCCGACATAT
ATCCGAAATAACTGCTTGTTTTTTTTTTTTACCATTATTACCATCGTGTTTACTGTTTATTGCCCCCTCA
AAAAGCTAATGTAATTATATTTGTGCCAATAAAAACAAGATATGACCTATAGAATACAAGTATTTCCCCT
TCGAACATCCCCACAAGTAGACTTTGGATTTGTCTTCTAACCAAAAGACTTACACACCTGCATACCTTAC
ATCAAAAACTCGTTTATCGCTACATAAAACACCGGGATATATTTTTTATATACATACTTTTCAAATCGCG
CGCCCTCTTCATAATTCACCTCCACCACACCACGTTTCGTAGTTGCTCTTTCGCTGTCTCCCACCCGCTC
TCCGCAACACATTCACCTTTTGTTCGACGACCTTGGAGCGACTGTCGTTAGTTCCGCGCGATTCGGTTCG
CTCAAATGGTTCCGAGTGGTTCATTTCGTCTCAATAGAAATTAGTAATAAATATTTGTATGTACAATTTA
TTTGCTCCAATATATTTGTATATATTTCCCTCACAGCTATATTTATTCTAATTTAATATTATGACTTTTT
AAGGTAATTTTTTGTGACCTGTTCGGAGTGATTAGCGTTACAATTTGAACTGAAAGTGACATCCAGTGTT
TGTTCCTTGTGTAGATGCATCTCAAAAAAATGGTGGGCATAATAGTGTTGTTTATATATATCAAAAATAA
CAACTATAATAATAAGAATACATTTAATTTAGAAAATGCTTGGATTTCACTGGAACTAGGCTAGCATAAC
TTCGTATAATGTATGCTATACGAAGTTATGCTAGCGGATCCGACCTCAAAGATGGAAGCGGAGCAGAAGG
AGCGATTTCAGACAGACGCCCCCAAGTTTTGGGATTCCTTCTACGGCATTCACGACAACCGCTTCTTCAA
GGATCGCCACTGGCTGTTTACGGAGTTCCCCGAACTAGCTCCTCTGGCGGCGGATTCGGCGGTACTGCAA
CCACGTAGCATTTTCGAACTGGGCTGTGGAGTAGGAAACACAATTTTACCCCTTCTACAGTACAGCTCTG
AACCGCAGCTCAAGGTTTTCGGATGTGACTTCTCCGCCCGGGCCATTGAAATCCTGCGAAGCCAACGGCA
GTTCGACGAGAAGCGCTGCGAGGTGTTTGTCATGGATGCCACGCTGGATCATTGGCAGGTGCCCTTCGAG
GAAAACTCACAGGACATTATTGTGATGATTTTTGTGCTGTCCGCAATTGAGCCAAAGAAAATGCAGCGGG
TATTGGACAATTGCTATCGCTACCTGCGTCCCGGTGGCTTGCTCCTCTTCCGCGACTACGGACGATACGA
CCTGGCACAGCTGCGCTTCAAGAGCGGCAAGTGTATGGAGGACAACTTCTACGTGCGAGGCGACGGCACC
ATGGTGTACTTCTTCACGGAGGAAGAACTGCGGGGTATGATGACTCAAGCGGGGCTGCAGGAGGAGCAGC
TCATTGTGGACCGAAGACTGCAAGTTAATCGCTGTCGCGGCTTGAAAATGTACCGCGTGTGGATTCAGAC
AAAGTTCAGGAAACCGCTTTAAATCAATTTAGACGAATAGTTCTGTGCATTTTAAACCTTGTTCAAATCA
ATTGATATAATTATTTACACGATATATTTAAAAATACAAAGTTAAAACTTCAAACTGTAATATTACTAGA
ACTTTGAGCATTTCTTTTTCTTGATGGAAAGCCCGGCTTGTTTTTAAATTTCCCACCCCTTGGCCATCGG
CACTTGGAAATCGCTAAGGAAAAGCTTCTCGCTGGAACACCATTCGCTGCTGGCCATCCAGGCAGCTTTT
TCCCCAAATACACATAACAGTTAGGAAAGCTGCAAGTTTTCGCAGTTGGCCAAAAACGTCGTAAGTGAAA
ATTTTCCTGGTGCTGCGTAAAAAAATTCGTAAAATATTAGTTAAGCCTGGTTTTTGTAAACTCAAGTTGC
CCGAGCAAAAGTAAAGTGATTCTGATCAAAAGTGCTAAAACTGATTGATTAGGAAAACGAAGATCAAACG
AAATGTCAACCAAAGTCAGCGAAAACCCTTGTCGTGCAGAATTTCATTGATTTTTTCTTCTGAGCCCACG
TTGGCCAGTTGGGCACTTGAAATTATTTTTAAAACGTTTTGCATTTTGAAGACATCTTAGGTGCCCCTGG
GGGTATGCAACGGAAATGAGGAAGGACATGCCTCATGGCTGGGCGTGTTGCTGCCACCCAAATAGTCCTC
TTACGTCCCAATTAGAATCCCATAGCTGCCCATTTCAAGCATTAACCGATGTACTAAAAATAGTTGCAAC
TATTTTCGCACTCTATTCAGCAGCAGTTCCAGCGCTGAGCCAGAAAATTCCTGCGAAAGGCTGTCGTGGC
AAGTGTTACCCGCACACATACACATCATCCAGATCCAGCCAATCCCCCCGTGGAGTGGAGTGAATTTTCA
TTGACGACGGGGCGAAAAAGCTCTGGCGGAAGAGCGACAGAGAGAGAGAGAAACAGAGAGAGAGAGAGAG
AAGCGGCACTGAGAGCGCAACCCTCTAGAACAAAAACAACGAAACAGAGTTCAGCTGCACCACCACCCAC
TACCTACACCACCAACGCCACCACCGCCCACTGACCATCCCACATCCCGACCTGCGCCAGTGGAAGACAG
TGAAAGAGGCCAAGTGCATCGTGCATAGAGTACCTTCATCCTAATCATCGACAGCCGAATTCCAACATGC
CACCCAAGCGCAAAACGCTTAACGCTGCGGCTGAGGCTAACGCTCATGCCGACGGACACGCCGACGGAAA
CGCCGACGGACACGTGGCCAATACGGCCGCGTCCTCGAATAATGCGAGGTTCGCTGATCTCACTAACATC
GATACTCCGGGTCTGGGACCCACAACTACGACCCTGCTCGTGGAACCAGCACGCTCAAAGCGTCAACGAG
TGTCCCGCGCATGCGACCAGTGCCGTGCAGCCCGAGAGAAATGCGACGGAATACAGCCTGCGTGTTTCCC
GTGCGTTTCCCAGGGAAGGTCCTGCACTTATCAGGCTTCGCCGAAAAAGAGGGGAGTTCAAACCGGTTAT
ATTCGTACGCTGGAGCTCGCCCTCGCCTGGATGTTTGAAAATGTCGCGCGTTCCGAAGATGCCTTGCATA
ACCTCCTCGTCCGTGACGCCGGACAAGGATCAGCTCTGCTCGTTGGTAAAGATTCGCCGGCTGCCGAGCG
ACTCCATGCCCGTTGGGCTACTAGCCGTGTCAATAAGAGCATTACCCGCCTCCTCATTGACTCGGCAGCT
CATCATGATAACTCCACAATTCCGTTGGATTTTATGCCCAGGGATGCTCTTCATGGATTTGATTGGTCTG
AAGAGGATGACATGTCGGATGGCTTGCCCTTCCTGAAAACGGACCCCAACAATAATGGGTTCTTTGGCGA
CGGTTCTCTCTTATGTATTCTTCGATCTATTGGCTTTAAACCGGAAAATTACACGAACTCTAACGTTAAC
AGGCTCCCGACCATGATTACGGATAGATACACGTTGGCTTCTAGATCCACAACATCCCGTTTACTTCAAA
GTTATCTCAATAATTTTCACCCCTACTGCCCTATCGTGCACTCACCGACGCTAATGATGTTGTATAATAA
CCAGATTGAAATCGCGTCGAAGGATCAATGGCAAATCCTTTTTAACTGCATATTAGCCATTGGAGCCTGG
TGTATAGAGGGGGAATCTACTGATATAGATGTTTTTTACTATCAAAATGCTAAATCTCATTTGACGAGCA
AGGTCTTCGAGTCAGGTTCCATAATTTTGGTGACAGCCCTACATCTTCTGTCGCGATATACACAGTGGAG
GCAGAAAACAAATACTAGCTATAATTTTCACAGCTTTTCCATAAGAATGGCCATATCATTGGGCTTGAAT
AGGGACCTCCCCTCGTCCTTCAGTGATAGCAGCATTCTGGAACAAAGACGCCGAATTTGGTGGTCTGTCT
ACTCTTGGGAGATCCAATTGTCCCTGCTTTATGGTCGATCCATCCAGCTTTCTCAGAATACAATCTCCTT
CCCTTCTTCTGTCGACGATGTGCAGCGTACCACAACAGGTCCCACCATATATCATGGCATCATTGAAACA
GCAAGGCTCTTACAAGTTTTCACAAAAATCTATGAACTAGACAAAACAGTAACTGCAGAAAAAAGTCCTA
TATGTGCAAAAAAATGCTTGATGATTTGTAATGAGATTGAGGAGGTTTCGAGACAGGCACCAAAGTTTTT
ACAAATGGATATTTCCACCACCGCTCTAACCAATTTGTTGAAGGAACACCCTTGGCTATCCTTTACAAGA
TTCGAACTGAAGTGGAAACAGTTGTCTCTTATCATTTATGTATTAAGAGATTTTTTCACTAATTTTACCC
AGAAAAAGTCACAACTAGAACAGGATCAAAATGATCATCAAAGTTATGAAGTTAAACGATGCTCCATCAT
GTTAAGCGATGCAGCACAAAGAACTGTTATGTCTGTAAGTAGCTATATGGACAATCATAATGTCACCCCA
TATTTTGCCTGGAATTGTTCTTATTACTTGTTCAATGCAGTCCTAGTACCCATAAAGACTCTACTCTCAA
ACTCAAAATCGAATGCTGAGAATAACGAGACCGCACAATTATTACAACAAATTAACACTGTTCTGATGCT
ATTAAAAAAACTGGCCACTTTTAAAATCCAGACTTGTGAAAAATACATTCAAGTACTGGAAGAGGTATGT
GCGCCGTTTCTGTTATCACAGTGTGCAATCCCATTACCGCATATCAGTTATAACAATAGTAATGGTAGCG
CCATTAAAAATATTGTCGGTTCTGCAACTATCGCCCAATACCCTACTCTTCCGGAGGAAAATGTCAACAA
TATCAGTGTTAAATATGTTTCTCCTGGCTCAGTAGGGCCTTCACCTGTGCCATTGAAATCAGGAGCAAGT
TTCAGTGATCTAGTCAAGCTGTTATCTAACCGTCCACCCTCTCGTAACTCTCCAGTGACAATACCAAGAA
GCACACCTTCGCATCGCTCAGTCACGCCTTTTCTAGGGCAACAGCAACAGCTGCAATCATTAGTGCGTCA
GTTGGAGCTCCCTCCTACCGCCACGGCTACGGCCTCGATAATGCCGCACGTGATGGAGCAGCCTCTCAGT
ACCAGCATTAACCCCGTCAACGACCGCTTCAACGGTATTCCCAACCCCACTCCGTATAACTCCGATGCAG
CTCTCGATGCTATCACTCAGACCAACGATTATGGAAGCGTAAATACACATGGTATCCTCTCTACTTACCC
GCCACCGGCTACGCACCTTAATGAAGCTTCCGTCGCTCTCGCTCCCGGTGGCGCCCCCCCCCGACCGCCT
CCTCCGTATGTTGACAGCACGACCAATCACCCGCCGTACCACTCGAATCTGGTTCCAATGGCGAACTTTG
GTTACTCGACCGTTGATTACGATGCCATGGTTGACGATTTGGCTAGCATTGAATACACGGACGCTGTGGA
TGTCGACCCACAGTTTATGACCAATCTGGGATTCGTTCCTGGATGTAACTTCTCCGACATTAATACATAC
GAACAGTGATGACGTCTATCGATACCGTCGACTAAAGCCAAATAGAAAATTATTCAGTTCCTGGCTTAAG
TTTTTAAAAGTGATATTATTTATTTGGTTGTAACCAACCAAAAGAATGTAAATAACTAATACATAATTAT
GTTAGTTTTAAGTTAGCAACAAATTGATTTTAGCTATATTAGCTACTTGGTTAATAAATAGAATATATTT
ATTTAAAGATAATTGCGTTTTTATTGTCAGGGAGTGAGTTTGCTTAAAAACTCGTTTAGATCCGCGGCCG
CGGCTCGAGGGTACCTCTAGAGATCCACTAGTGTCGACGATGTAGGTCACGGTCTCGAAGCCGCGGTGCG
GGTGCCAGGGCGTGCCCTTGGGCTCCCCGGGCGCGTACTCCACCTCACCCATCTGGTCCATCATGATGAA
CGGGTCGAGGTGGCGGTAGTTGATCCCGGCGAACGCGCGGCGCACCGGGAAGCCCTCGCCCTCGAAACCG
CTGGGCGCGGTGGTCACGGTGAGCACGGGACGTGCGACGGCGTCGGCGGGTGCGGATACGCGGGGCAGCG
TCAGCGGGTTCTCGACGGTCACGGCGGGCATGTCGACACTAGTTCTAGCCAGCTTTTGTTCCCTTTAGTG
AGGGTTAATTTCGAGCTTGGCGTAATCATGGTCATAGCTGTTTCCTGTGTGAAATTGTTATCCGCTCACA
ATTCCACACAACATACGAGCCGGAAGCATAAAGTGTAAAGCCTGGGGTGCCTAATGAGTGAGCTAACTCA
CATTAATTGCGTTGCGCTCACTGCCCGCTTTCCAGTCGGGAAACCTGTCGTGCCAGCTGCATTAATGAAT
CGGCCAACGCGCGGGGAGAGGCGGTTTGCGTATTGGGCGCTCTTCCGCTTCCTCGCTCACTGACTCGCTG
CGCTCGGTCGTTCGGCTGCGGCGAGCGGTATCAGCTCACTCAAAGGCGGTAATACGGTTATCCACAGAAT
CAGGGGATAACGCAGGAAAGAACATGTGAGCAAAAGGCCAGCAAAAGGCCAGGAACCGTAAAAAGGCCGC
GTTGCTGGCGTTTTTCCATAGGCTCCGCCCCCCTGACGAGCATCACAAAAATCGACGCTCAAGTCAGAGG
TGGCGAAACCCGACAGGACTATAAAGATACCAGGCGTTTCCCCCTGGAAGCTCCCTCGTGCGCTCTCCTG
TTCCGACCCTGCCGCTTACCGGATACCTGTCCGCCTTTCTCCCTTCGGGAAGCGTGGCGCTTTCTCATAG
CTCACGCTGTAGGTATCTCAGTTCGGTGTAGGTCGTTCGCTCCAAGCTGGGCTGTGTGCACGAACCCCCC
GTTCAGCCCGACCGCTGCGCCTTATCCGGTAACTATCGTCTTGAGTCCAACCCGGTAAGACACGACTTAT
CGCCACTGGCAGCAGCCACTGGTAACAGGATTAGCAGAGCGAGGTATGTAGGCGGTGCTACAGAGTTCTT
GAAGTGGTGGCCTAACTACGGCTACACTAGAAGGACAGTATTTGGTATCTGCGCTCTGCTGAAGCCAGTT
ACCTTCGGAAAAAGAGTTGGTAGCTCTTGATCCGGCAAACAAACCACCGCTGGTAGCGGTGGTTTTTTTG
TTTGCAAGCAGCAGATTACGCGCAGAAAAAAAGGATCTCAAGAAGATCCTTTGATCTTTTCTACGGGGTC
TGACGCTCAGTGGAACGAAAACTCACGTTAAGGGATTTTGGTCATGAGATTATCAAAAAGGATCTTCACC
TAGATCCTTTTAAATTAAAAATGAAGTTTTAAATCAATCTAAAGTATATATGAGTAAACTTGGTCTGACA
GTTACCAATGCTTAATCAGTGAGGCACCTATCTCAGCGATCTGTCTATTTCGTTCATCCATAGTTGCCTG
ACTCCCCGTCGTGTAGATAACTACGATACGGGAGGGCTTACCATCTGGCCCCAGTGCTGCAATGATACCG
CGAGACCCACGCTCACCGGCTCCAGATTTATCAGCAATAAACCAGCCAGCCGGAAGGGCCGAGCGCAGAA
GTGGTCCTGCAACTTTATCCGCCTCCATCCAGTCTATTAATTGTTGCCGGGAAGCTAGAGTAAGTAGTTC
GCCAGTTAATAGTTTGCGCAACGTTGTTGCCATTGCTACAGGCATCGTGGTGTCACGCTCGTCGTTTGGT
ATGGCTTCATTCAGCTCCGGTTCCCAACGATCAAGGCGAGTTACATGATCCCCCATGTTGTGCAAAAAAG
CGGTTAGCTCCTTCGGTCCTCCGATCGTTGTCAGAAGTAAGTTGGCCGCAGTGTTATCACTCATGGTTAT
GGCAGCACTGCATAATTCTCTTACTGTCATGCCATCCGTAAGATGCTTTTCTGTGACTGGTGAGTACTCA
ACCAAGTCATTCTGAGAATAGTGTATGCGGCGACCGAGTTGCTCTTGCCCGGCGTCAATACGGGATAATA
CCGCGCCACATAGCAGAACTTTAAAAGTGCTCATCATTGGAAAACGTTCTTCGGGGCGAAAACTCTCAAG
GATCTTACCGCTGTTGAGATCCAGTTCGATGTAACCCACTCGTGCACCCAACTGATCTTCAGCATCTTTT
ACTTTCACCAGCGTTTCTGGGTGAGCAAAAACAGGAAGGCAAAATGCCGCAAAAAAGGGAATAAGGGCGA
CACGGAAATGTTGAATACTCATACTCTTCCTTTTTCAATATTATTGAAGCATTTATCAGGGTTATTGTCT
CATGAGCGGATACATATTTGAATGTATTTAGAAAAATAAACAAATAGGGGTTCCGCGCACATTTCCCCGA
AAAGTGCCAC
