>Addgene plasmid #46109 | pattB-synaptobrevin-1-QFBDAD-G4MD-hsp70 | addgene partial sequence | sequence record 68107 | SYBFOR5 5'-TGGAAGACAGTGAAAGAGGC-3'
ATCATCGACAGCCGAATTCCAACATGCCACCCAAGCGCAAAACGCTTAACGCTGCGGCTGAGGCTAACGC
TCATGCCGACGGACACGCCGACGGAAACGCCGACGGACACGTGGCCAATACGGCCGCGTCCTCGAATAAT
GCGAGGTTCGCTGATCTCACTAACATCGATACTCCGGGTCTGGGACCCACAACTACGACCCTGCTCGTGG
AACCAGCACGCTCAAAGCGTCAACGAGTGTCCCGCGCATGCGACCAGTGCCGTGCAGCCCGAGAGAAATG
CGACGGAATACAGCCTGCGTGTTTCCCGTGCGTTTCCCAGGGAAGGTCCTGCACTTATCAGGCTTCGCCG
AAAAAGAGGGGAGTTCAAACCGGTTATATTCGTACGCTGGAGCTCGCCCTCGCCTGGATGTTTGAAAATG
TCGCGCGTTCCGAAGATGCCTTGCATAACCTCCTCGTCCGTGACGCCGGACAAGGATCAGCTCTGCTCGT
TGGTAAAGATTCGCCGGCTGCCGAGCGACTCCATGCCCGTTGGGCTACTAGCCGTGTCAATAAGAGCATT
ACCCGCCTCCTCATTGACTCGGCAGCTCATCATGATAACTCCACAATTCCGTTGGATTTTATGCCCAGGG
ATGCTCTTCATGGATTTGATTGGTCTGAAGAGGATGACATGTCGGATGGCTTGCCCTTCCTGAAAACGGA
CCCCAACAATAATGGGTTCTTTGGCGACGGTTCTCTCTTATGTATTCTTCGATCTATTGGCTTTAAACCG
GAAAATTACACGAACTCTAACGTTAACAGGCTCCCGACCATGATTACGGATAGATACACGTTGGCTTCTA
GATCCACAACATCCCGTTTACTTCAAAGTTATCTCAATAATTTTCACCCCTACTGCCCTATCGTGCACTC
ACCGACGCTAATGATGTTGTATAATAACCA
