>Addgene plasmid #46109 | pattB-synaptobrevin-1-QFBDAD-G4MD-hsp70 | addgene partial sequence | sequence record 68210 | hsp70REV-SEQ 5'-GCAAACTCACTCCCTGACA-3'
AATATATTCTATTTATTAACCAAGTAGCTAATATAGCTAAAATCAATTTGTTGCTAACTTAAAACTAACA
TAATTATGTATTAGTTATTTACATTCTTTTGGTTGGTTACAACCAAATAAATAATATCACTTTTAAAAAC
TTAAGCCAGGAACTGAATAATTTTCTATTTGGCTTTAGTCGACGGTATCGATAGACGTCATCACTGTTCG
TATGTATTAATGTCGGAGAAGTTACATCCAGGAACGAATCCCAGATTGGTCATAAACTGTGGGTCGACAT
CCACAGCGTCCGTGTATTCAATGCTAGCCAAATCGTCAACCATGGCATCGTAATCAACGGTCGAGTAACC
AAAGTTCGCCATTGGAACCAGATTCGAGTGGTACGGCGGGTGATTGGTCGTGCTGTCAACATACGGAGGA
GGCGGTCGGGGGGGGGCGCCACCGGGAGCGAGAGCGACGGAAGCTTCATTAAGGTGCGTAGCCGGTGGCG
GGTAAGTAGAGAGGATACCATGTGTATTTACGCTTCCATAATCGTTGGTCTGAGTGATAGCATCGAGAGC
TGCATCGGANTTATACGGAGTGGGGTTGGGAATACCGTTGAAGCGGTCGTTGACGGGGTTAATGCTGGTA
CTGAGAGGCTGCTCCATCACGTGCGGCATTATCGAGGCCGTANCCGTGGCGGTAGGAGGGAGCTCCAACT
GACGCACTAATGATTGCAGCTGTTGCTGTTGCCCTANAAAAGGCGTGACTGAGCGATGCGAAGGTGTGCT
TCTTGGTATTGTCACTGGAGAGTTAC
